>Addgene plasmid #42275 | pRK5-mWnt2b | addgene partial sequence | sequence record 61354 | SV40pA-R  5'-GAAATTTGTGATGCTATTGC-3'
TGGCGGCCAAGCTCGGGCCCCCCCTCGAGGTCGACTCAGGTCTGGTCCAGCCACTCTGCCTTCTTAGGGG
CCTTGCATGTGTGGACATCCACAGTGTTTCTGCACTCCTTGCACCGCACAGCACAGCACCAGTGGAATTT
GCACTCACACTGGGTGACGCGGGTGACCCGAGTTGTGTCATACCCTCGGCCACAACACATGATTTCACAC
CCATCTGTTCCTTTAGAAGTCTTGCTGCAGACGCGGCCTGCGGTACCTAGGGAACCTGCAGCCTTGTCCA
AGACACAGTAGTCAGGGGAGTTGTCAAAGTAGACAAGATCAGTCCGGGTGGCGTGGCGATAGCCCTGGCG
CGCTGCTGTGAAATTGGCCCCATCCTGTGTGGCCGTCACCTGCACAGCCCCATCATATCGCCTCCTCAGG
TAGTCACCTGTGCGTCGGAAGTCTGAGAGTGCTCTCCAGCAGGTGCGCAGAGTACAGGAGCCACTCACAC
CGTGACACTTGCACTCCAGCTTCAGGAATCTCCGAACAGCCGTGCGACCACAGCGGTTGTTGTGTAAGTT
CATGAGGGCCCGGGCATCCTTAAGCCTCTTCTCTTTGGCATCCACAAAAGCCTTGGCAAAGCGAACACCG
TAATGGATGTTGTCACTACAGCCACCCCAGTCAAAGTCCCCTCGTTGATCATGGTGCCGACCGCGGGTAT
ATGGGTCACAGCTGCACACGCTCAGCTCACCCTGGCTGCAGGCCCGAGTGATAGCGTGGACCACTCCTGC
TGACG
