[The description below was written by a language model from this plasmid's Addgene catalogue record.]
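Description:
pRK5-mWnt2b is a mammalian expression plasmid built on the pRK5 backbone and carrying the mouse Wnt2b coding sequence (also known as Wnt13). It is propagated in E. coli under ampicillin selection; the record lists the copy number as unknown and does not name the origin of replication. No mammalian selection marker is listed, which fits the usual use of pRK5-type vectors for transient transfection rather than stable line generation.

The record does not explicitly state the promoter driving the insert. pRK5 vectors generally use a CMV immediate-early promoter for strong constitutive expression in mammalian cells, and the listed sequencing primers indicate that the insert sits between an SP6 promoter site upstream and an SV40 polyadenylation signal downstream, the latter providing transcript 3′ end processing. No epitope tag, fusion partner or reporter is recorded, and the cloning method is given as unknown, so the exact insert boundaries and cloning sites cannot be stated from the available information.

Wnt2b is a secreted ligand of the Wnt family that signals through Frizzled receptors. The associated publication concerns the redundant roles of Frizzled 2 and Frizzled 7 in convergent extension and in closure of the ventricular septum and palate, so the plasmid is plausibly suited to producing mouse Wnt2b in cultured mammalian cells, for example to test ligand–receptor pairings or signalling activity, although the record does not describe a specific application. No feature table was supplied, so this description rests on the catalogue fields alone.
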