Addgene plasmid #42275: pRK5-mWnt2b
Depositing lab: Chris Garcia & Jeremy Nathans. Depositing organization: Johns Hopkins University and School of Medicine. Publication: Frizzled 2 and frizzled 7 function redundantly in convergent extension and closure of the ventricular septum and palate: evidence for a network of interacting genes. Yu H, Ye X, Guo N, Nathans J. Development. 2012 Dec 1;139(23):4383-94. doi: 10.1242/dev.083352. Epub 2012 Oct 24. PubMed 23095888.
Backbone
  Vector backbone: pRK5
  Vector type: Mammalian Expression
Growth in bacteria
  Bacterial resistance: Ampicillin, 100 μg/mL
  Growth temperature: 37°C
  Growth strain: DH5alpha
  Copy number: Unknown
Gene/Insert
  Gene/Insert name: Wnt2b
  Species: M. musculus (mouse)
  Entrez Gene: Wnt2b (a.k.a. Wnt13)
  Cloning method: Unknown
  Sequencing primers: 5′ SP6; 3′ SV40pA-R
Terms and licenses: Academic/Nonprofit Terms; Industry Terms: Not Available to Industry
How to cite: pRK5-mWnt2b was a gift from Chris Garcia & Jeremy Nathans (Addgene plasmid # 42275 ; http://n2t.net/addgene:42275 ; RRID:Addgene_42275)
